Addgene plasmid #152300: pGBW-m4133932
Purpose: Mammalian expression plasmid for SARS-CoV-2 nsp6
Depositing lab: Ginkgo Bioworks & Benjie Chen. Depositing organization: Ginkgo Bioworks.
Backbone
  Vector backbone: pTwist_CMV_Puro_6
  Backbone size w/o insert (bp): 6080
  Vector type: Mammalian Expression
  Selectable markers: Puromycin
Growth in bacteria
  Bacterial resistance: Ampicillin, 100 μg/mL
  Growth temperature: 37°C
  Growth strain: DH5alpha
  Copy number: High Copy
Gene/Insert
  Gene/Insert name: SARS-CoV-2 nsp6
  Species: Severe acute respiratory syndrome coronavirus 2
  Insert size (bp): 869
  Mutation: wt
  Entrez Gene: ORF1ab (a.k.a. GU280_gp01)
  Promoter: CMV
  Tag / fusion protein: Cleavable TEV;S-tag (C terminal on backbone)
  Cloning method: Unknown
Resource information
  A portion of this plasmid was derived from a plasmid made by: GinkgoBioworks
Depositor comments: NCBI reference sequence: YP_009725302.1
How to cite: pGBW-m4133932 was a gift from Ginkgo Bioworks & Benjie Chen (Addgene plasmid # 152300 ; http://n2t.net/addgene:152300 ; RRID:Addgene_152300)
