[The description below was written by a language model from this plasmid's Addgene catalogue record and pLannotate feature annotations shown in this document.]
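Description:
pGBW-m4133932 is a mammalian expression plasmid built on the pTwist_CMV_Puro_6 backbone for producing wild-type SARS-CoV-2 non-structural protein 6 (nsp6), one of the mature products cleaved from the viral ORF1a/ORF1ab replicase polyprotein. It is maintained in E. coli at high copy through a ColE1/pUC-type origin and selected with ampicillin via a full-length β-lactamase gene. The sequenced plasmid is about 7 kb.

The nsp6 coding region sits downstream of the human cytomegalovirus immediate early enhancer and promoter, which drive strong constitutive transcription in mammalian cells, and is followed by an SV40 polyadenylation signal. The automated annotation identifies this open reading frame only as a fragment of the SARS-CoV-2 replicase polyprotein 1a, and the accompanying text about nsp10 function is generic database wording for the polyprotein entry rather than a description of this insert. The catalogue record specifies nsp6. According to the record, the backbone supplies a C-terminal S-tag preceded by a TEV protease cleavage site, allowing detection or affinity capture of the protein and subsequent tag removal. These tag elements are not separately annotated in the feature table.

A second, independent cassette places puromycin N-acetyltransferase under the human ubiquitin C promoter with a synthetic poly(A) signal, permitting puromycin selection of transfected or stably expressing cells. Bacterial rrnG and T7 terminators, additional synthetic poly(A) signals and β-globin insulator fragments flank the units, presumably to limit transcriptional read-through and interference between them. The plasmid is suited to transient or stable expression of tagged nsp6 for studies of its localization, interactions or function.
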