Features (pLannotate 1.2.2; 20 found; start..end, strand, type, name):
      1..304     +  enhancer       CMV enhancer: human cytomegalovirus immediate early enhancer
    377..394     -  promoter       CMV promoter (fragment): human cytomegalovirus (CMV) immediate early promoter
    457..508     +  promoter       CMVd2 promoter: truncated human cytomegalovirus (CMV) immediate early promoter that yields moderately reduced expression relative to the full-length promoter
    586..1464    +  CDS            R1A_SARS2 (fragment): Experimental evidence at protein level: Swiss-Prot protein existence level 1. [Non-structural protein 10]: Plays a pivotal role in viral transcription by stimulating both nsp14 3'-5' exoribonuclease and nsp16 2'-O-methyltransferase activities. Therefore plays an essential role in viral mRNAs cap methylation. From Severe acute respiratory syndrome coronavirus 2 (2019-nCoV) (SARS-CoV-2).
   1574..1695    -  polyA_signal   SV40 poly(A) signal: SV40 polyadenylation signal
   1718..1787    -  CDS            large T antigen (fragment): large T antigen from SV40 (simian virus 40)
   1810..1856    +  terminator     T7 terminator: transcription terminator for bacteriophage T7 RNA polymerase
   1886..2022    +  terminator     rrnG terminator: transcription terminator from the E. coli ribosomal RNA rrnG operon (Albrechtsen et al., 1991)
   2067..2138    +  misc_feature   3' β-globin insulator: insulator downstream of the human β-globin locus (Farrell et al., 2002)
   2364..2952    -  rep_origin     ori: high-copy-number ColE1/pMB1/pBR322/pUC origin of replication
   3124..3188    -  CDS            bla(M) (fragment): β-lactamase lacking the signal sequence; bla(M); allows cytosolic expression of β-lactamase
   3452..4661    +  promoter       UbC promoter: human ubiquitin C promoter
   4665..5262    +  CDS            PuroR (fragment): puromycin N-acetyltransferase; pac from Streptomyces; confers resistance to puromycin
   5291..5339    +  polyA_signal   poly(A) signal: synthetic polyadenylation signal
   5605..6465    +  CDS            AmpR: β-lactamase; bla; confers resistance to ampicillin, carbenicillin, and related antibiotics
   6478..6614    +  terminator     rrnG terminator: transcription terminator from the E. coli ribosomal RNA rrnG operon (Albrechtsen et al., 1991)
   6766..6837    +  misc_feature   5' β-globin insulator: insulator upstream of the human β-globin locus (Farrell et al., 2002)
   6842..6888    -  terminator     T7 terminator: transcription terminator for bacteriophage T7 RNA polymerase
   6906..6954    -  polyA_signal   poly(A) signal: synthetic polyadenylation signal
   6985..7034    +  enhancer       CMV enhancer (fragment): human cytomegalovirus immediate early enhancer
>Addgene plasmid #152300 | pGBW-m4133932 | addgene full sequence | sequence record 312896 | Addgene NGS Result
CGTTACATAACTTACGGTAAATGGCCCGCCTGGCTGACCGCCCAACGACCCCCGCCCATTGACGTCAATA
ATGACGTATGTTCCCATAGTAACGCCAATAGGGACTTTCCATTGACGTCAATGGGTGGAGTATTTACGGT
AAACTGCCCACTTGGCAGTACATCAAGTGTATCATATGCCAAGTACGCCCCCTATTGACGTCAATGACGG
TAAATGGCCCGCCTGGCATTATGCCCAGTACATGACCTTATGGGACTTTCCTACTTGGCAGTACATCTAC
GTATTAGTCATCGCTATTACCATGCTGATGCGGTTTTGGCAGTACATCAATGGGCGTGGATAGCGGTTTG
ACTCACGGGGATTTCCAAGTCTCCACCCCATTGACGTCAATGGGAGTTTGTTTTGGCACCAAAATCAACG
GGACTTTCCAAAATGTCGTAACAACTCCGCCCCATTGACGCAAATGGGCGGTAGGCGTGTACGGTGGGAG
GTCTATATAAGCAGAGCTGGTTTAGTGAACCGTCAGATCAGATCTTTGTCGATCCTACCATCCACTCGAC
ACACCCGCCAGCGGCCGCCACCATGAGCGCCGTTAAGCGGACAATCAAAGGGACCCATCACTGGTTGCTC
CTTACTATACTGACGTCTTTACTGGTCTTGGTACAGAGTACACAATGGTCGCTTTTCTTTTTTCTGTACG
AGAATGCATTCCTCCCATTTGCGATGGGAATCATTGCTATGTCCGCCTTCGCTATGATGTTCGTGAAGCA
CAAACATGCCTTCCTTTGCCTGTTTCTCCTACCCTCACTGGCAACCGTGGCCTATTTTAACATGGTGTAC
ATGCCTGCGAGCTGGGTCATGCGAATTATGACTTGGCTGGACATGGTTGATACCTCCCTATCTGGCTTCA
AGTTAAAGGACTGTGTGATGTATGCATCAGCTGTAGTGCTGCTAATCCTGATGACAGCTCGCACAGTCTA
CGATGACGGTGCCAGGAGAGTGTGGACTCTGATGAATGTCCTCACCTTAGTTTATAAAGTATACTATGGC
AACGCTCTCGATCAGGCCATTAGTATGTGGGCATTGATAATCTCCGTGACGAGTAACTACAGCGGAGTGG
TAACCACTGTCATGTTTTTGGCACGCGGGATAGTGTTCATGTGTGTCGAATATTGCCCGATCTTTTTTAT
CACAGGGAATACTCTGCAATGCATTATGCTGGTTTACTGTTTCTTGGGCTATTTCTGCACCTGTTATTTT
GGTCTATTCTGCCTGCTTAATAGGTACTTTCGTTTGACACTAGGAGTCTATGATTACTTGGTGAGCACGC
AGGAGTTTCGGTATATGAACAGTCAGGGCCTGCTTCCCCCAAAGAACTCTATTGACGCGTTTAAACTCAA
TATAAAGCTGTTGGGCGTGGGTGGAAAACCTTGCATCAAGGTGGCCACTGTGCAGGAAAACCTTTACTTT
CAGTCGAAAGAAACCGCGGCAGCTAAGTTCGAGAGGCAGCACATGGACAGTTAAGCTAGCTTGACTGACT
GAGATACAGCGTACCTTCAGCTCACAGACATGATAAGATACATTGATGAGTTTGGACAAACCACAACTAG
AATGCAGTGAAAAAAATGCTTTATTTGTGAAATTTGTGATGCTATTGCTTTATTTGTAACCATTATAAGC
TGCAATAAACAAGTTAACAACAACAATTGCATTCATTTTATGTTTCAGGTTCAGGGGGAGGTGTGGGAGG
TTTTTTAAAGCAAGTAAAACCTCTACAAATGTGGTATTGGCCCATCTCTATCGGTATCGTAGCATAACCC
CTTGGGGCCTCTAAACGGGTCTTGAGGGGTTTTTTGTGCCCCTCGGGCCGGATTGCTATCTACCGGCATT
GGCGCAGAAAAAAATGCCTGATGCGACGCTGCGCGTCTTATACTCCCACATATGCCAGATTCAGCAACGG
ATACGGCTTCCCCAACTTGCCCACTTCCATACGTGTCCTCCTTACCAGAAATTTATCCTTAAGGTCGTCA
GCTATCCTGCAGGCGATCTCTCGATTTCGATCAAGACATTCCTTTAATGGTCTTTTCTGGACACCACTAG
GGGTCAGAAGTAGTTCATCAAACTTTCTTCCCTCCCTAATCTCATTGGTTACCTTGGGCTATCGAAACTT
AATTAACCAGTCAAGTCAGCTACTTGGCGAGATCGACTTGTCTGGGTTTCGACTACGCTCAGAATTGCGT
CAGTCAAGTTCGATCTGGTCCTTGCTATTGCACCCGTTCTCCGATTACGAGTTTCATTTAAATCATGTGA
GCAAAAGGCCAGCAAAAGGCCAGGAACCGTAAAAAGGCCGCGTTGCTGGCGTTTTTCCATAGGCTCCGCC
CCCCTGACGAGCATCACAAAAATCGACGCTCAAGTCAGAGGTGGCGAAACCCGACAGGACTATAAAGATA
CCAGGCGTTTCCCCCTGGAAGCTCCCTCGTGCGCTCTCCTGTTCCGACCCTGCCGCTTACCGGATACCTG
TCCGCCTTTCTCCCTTCGGGAAGCGTGGCGCTTTCTCATAGCTCACGCTGTAGGTATCTCAGTTCGGTGT
AGGTCGTTCGCTCCAAGCTGGGCTGTGTGCACGAACCCCCCGTTCAGCCCGACCGCTGCGCCTTATCCGG
TAACTATCGTCTTGAGTCCAACCCGGTAAGACACGACTTATCGCCACTGGCAGCAGCCACTGGTAACAGG
ATTAGCAGAGCGAGGTATGTAGGCGGTGCTACAGAGTTCTTGAAGTGGTGGCCTAACTACGGCTACACTA
GAAGAACAGTATTTGGTATCTGCGCTCTGCTGAAGCCAGTTACCTTCGGAAAAAGAGTTGGTAGCTCTTG
ATCCGGCAAACAAACCACCGCTGGTAGCGGTGGTTTTTTTGTTTGCAAGCAGCAGATTACGCGCAGAAAA
AAAGGATCTCAAGAAGATCCTTTGATCTTTTCTACGGGGTCTGACGCTCAGTGGAACGAAAACTCACGTT
AAGGGATTTTGGTCATGAGATTATCAAAAAGGATCTTCACCTAGATCCTTTTAAATTAAAAATGAAGTTT
TAAATCAATCTAAAGTATATATGAGTAAACTTGGTCTGACAGTTACCAATGCTTAATCAGTGAGGCACCT
ATCTCAGCGATCTGTCTATTTCGTTCATCCATAGTTGCATTTAAATTTCCGAACTCTCCAAGGCCCTCGT
CGGAAAATCTTCAAACCTTTCGTCCGATCCATCTTGCAGGCTACCTCTCGAACGAACTATCGCAAGTCTC
TTGGCCGGCCTTGCGCCTTGGCTATTGCTTGGCAGCGCCTATCGCCAGGTATTACTCCAATCCCGAATAT
CCGAGATCGGGATCACCCGAGAGAAGTTCAACCTACATCCTCAATCCCGATCTATCCGAGATCCGAGGAA
TATCGAAATCGGGGCGCGCCTGGCCTCCGCGCCGGGTTTTGGCGCCTCCCGCGGGCGCCCCCCTCGTCAC
GGCGAGCGCTGCCACGTCAGACGAAGGGCGCAGGAGCGTCCTGATCCTTCCGCCCGGACGCTCAGGACAG
CGGCCCGCTGCTCATAAGACTCGGCCTTAGAACCCCAGTATCAGCAGAAGGACATTTTAGGACGGGACTT
GGGTGACTCTAGGGCACTGGTTTTCTTTCCAGAGAGCGGAACAGGCGAGGAAAAGTAGTCCCTTCTCGGC
GATTCTGCGGAGGGATCTCCGTGGGGCGGTGAACGCCGATGATTATATAAGGACGCGCCGGGTGTGGCAC
AGCTAGTTCCGTCGCAGCCGGGATTTGGGTCGCGGTTCTTGTTTGTGGATCGCTGTGATCGTCACTTGGT
GAGTAGCGGGCTGCTGGGCTGGCCGGGGCTTTCGTGGCCGCCGGGCCGCTCGGTGGGACGGAAGCGTGTG
GAGAGACCGCCAAGGGCTGTAGTCTGGGTCCGCGAGCAAGGTTGCCCTGAACTGGGGGTTGGGGGGAGCG
CAGCAAAATGGCGGCTGTTCCCGAGTCTTGAATGGAAGACGCTTGTGAGGCGGGCTGTGAGGTCGTTGAA
ACAAGGTGGGGGGCATGGTGGGCGGCAAGAACCCAAGGTCTTGAGCCCTTCGCTAATGCGGGAAAGCTCT
TATTCGGGTGAGATGGGCTGGGCACCATCTGGGGACCCTGACGTGAAGTTTGTCACTGACTGGAGAACTC
GGTTTGTCGTCTGTTGCGGGGGCGGCAGTTATGGCGGTGCCGTTGGGCAGTGCACCCGTACCTTTGGGAG
CGCGCGCCCTCGTCGTGTCGTGACGTCACCCGTTCTGTTGGCTTATAATGCAGGGTGGGGCCACCTGCCG
GTAGGTGTGCGGTAGGCTTTTCTCCGTCGCAGGACGCAGGGTTCGGGCCTAGGGTAGGCTCTCCTGAATC
GACAGGCGCCGGACCTCTGGTGAGGGGAGGGATAAGTGAGGCGTCAGTTTCTTTGGTCGGTTTTATGTAC
CTATCTTCTTAAGTAGCTGAAGCTCCGGTTTTGAACTATGCGCTCGGGGTTGGCGAGTGTGTTTTGTGAA
GTTTTTTAGGCACCTTTTGAAATGTAATCATTTGGGTCAATATGTAATTTTCAGTGTTAGACTTGTAAAT
TGTCCGCTAAATTCTGGCCGTTTTTGGCTTTTTTGTTAGACAACATGACCGAGTACAAGCCCACGGTGCG
CCTCGCCACCCGCGACGACGTCCCCAGGGCCGTACGCACCCTCGCCGCCGCGTTCGCCGACTACCCCGCC
ACGCGCCACACCGTCGATCCGGACCGCCACATCGAGCGGGTCACCGAGCTGCAAGAACTCTTCCTCACGC
GCGTCGGGCTCGACATCGGCAAGGTGTGGGTCGCGGACGACGGCGCCGCGGTGGCGGTCTGGACCACGCC
GGAGAGCGTCGAAGCGGGGGCGGTGTTCGCCGAGATCGGCCCGCGCATGGCCGAGTTGAGCGGTTCCCGG
CTGGCCGCGCAGCAACAGATGGAGGGCCTCCTGGCGCCGCACCGGCCCAAGGAGCCCGCGTGGTTCCTGG
CCACCGTCGGCGTCTCGCCCGACCACCAGGGCAAGGGTCTGGGCAGCGCCGTCGTGCTCCCCGGAGTGGA
GGCCGCCGAGCGCGCCGGGGTGCCCGCCTTCCTGGAGACCTCCGCGCCCCGCAACCTCCCCTTCTACGAG
CGGCTCGGCTTCACCGTCACCGCCGACGTCGAGGTGCCCGAAGGACCGCGCACCTGGTGCATGACCCGCA
AGCCCGGTGCCTAGGCTAGTATGTAAGCCTAGTCTTAGATAATAAAATCGCTATCCATCGAAGATGGATG
TGTGTTGGTTTTTTGTGTGTGTAACGCTAGGCGCGCCTGGTGTACCGAGAACGATCCTCTCAGTGCGAGT
CTCGACGATCCATATCGTTGCTTGGCAGTCAGCCAGTCGGAATCCAGCTTGGGACCCAGGAAGTCCAATC
GTCAGATATTGTACTCAAGCCTGGTCACGGCAGCGTACCGATCTGTTTAAACCTAGATATTGATAGTCTG
ATCGGTCAACGTATAATCGAGTCCTAGCTTTTGCAAACATCTATCAAGAGACAGGATCAGCAGGAGGCTT
TCGCATGAGTATTCAACATTTCCGTGTCGCCCTTATTCCCTTTTTTGCGGCATTTTGCCTTCCTGTTTTT
GCTCACCCAGAAACGCTGGTGAAAGTAAAAGATGCTGAAGATCAGTTGGGTGCGCGAGTGGGTTACATCG
AACTGGATCTCAACAGCGGTAAGATCCTTGAGAGTTTTCGCCCCGAAGAACGCTTTCCAATGATGAGCAC
TTTTAAAGTTCTGCTATGTGGCGCGGTATTATCCCGTATTGACGCCGGGCAAGAGCAACTCGGTCGCCGC
ATACACTATTCTCAGAATGACTTGGTTGAGTATTCACCAGTCACAGAAAAGCATCTTACGGATGGCATGA
CAGTAAGAGAATTATGCAGTGCTGCCATAACCATGAGTGATAACACTGCGGCCAACTTACTTCTGACAAC
GATTGGAGGACCGAAGGAGCTAACCGCTTTTTTGCACAACATGGGGGATCATGTAACTCGCCTTGATCGT
TGGGAACCGGAGCTGAATGAAGCCATACCAAACGACGAGCGTGACACCACGATGCCTGTAGCAATGGCAA
CAACCTTGCGTAAACTATTAACTGGCGAACTACTTACTCTAGCTTCCCGGCAACAGTTGATAGACTGGAT
GGAGGCGGATAAAGTTGCAGGACCACTTCTGCGCTCGGCCCTTCCGGCTGGCTGGTTTATTGCTGATAAA
TCTGGAGCCGGTGAGCGTGGGTCTCGCGGTATCATTGCAGCACTGGGGCCAGATGGTAAGCCCTCCCGTA
TCGTAGTTATCTACACGACGGGGAGTCAGGCAACTATGGATGAACGAAATAGACAGATCGCTGAGATAGG
TGCCTCACTGATTAAGCATTGGTAACCGATTCTAGGTGCATTGGCGCAGAAAAAAATGCCTGATGCGACG
CTGCGCGTCTTATACTCCCACATATGCCAGATTCAGCAACGGATACGGCTTCCCCAACTTGCCCACTTCC
ATACGTGTCCTCCTTACCAGAAATTTATCCTTAAGATCCCGAATCGTTTAAACTCGACTCTGGCTCTATC
GAATCTCCGTCGTTTCGAGCTTACGCGAACAGCCGTGGCGCTCATTTGCTCGTCGGGCATCGAATCTCGT
CAGCTATCGTCAGCTTACCTTTTTGGCAGCGATCGCGGCTCCCGACATCTTGGACCATTAGCTCCACAGG
TATCTTCTTCCCTCTAGTGGTCATAACAGCAGCTTCAGCTACCTCTCAATTCAAAAAACCCCTCAAGACC
CGTTTAGAGGCCCCAAGGGGTTATGCTATCAATCGTTGCGTTACACACACAAAAAACCAACACACATCCA
TCTTCGATGGATAGCGATTTTATTATCTAACTGCTGATCGAGTGTAGCCAGATCTAGTAATCAATTACGG
GGTCATTAGTTCATAGCCCATATATGGAGTTCCG
